>Addgene plasmid #194425 | LT1_86_TU6of6_HOhomology | addgene full sequence | sequence record 382994 | Addgene NGS Result
TCCCTGAATTCGCATCTAGAACGCACAAGGTCAGGGCACTCATGCGACAATCAACTCGATGCATGATCCG
CACCATTGTCGAGGGGCCAGCGTCAATAGTGCCGATGACCACAGACCCGGTTAAGACATAGCCGAATGGA
GCCGCGCCGACCACAGAATGATACGTCTCAAAGTGAATAAAGCTCCACACAGTCGAACGTGAGACCGAAA
GTGAAACGTGATTTCATGCGTCATTTTGAACATTTTGTAAATCTTATTTAATAATGTGTGCGGCAATTCA
CATTTAATTTATGAATGTTTTCTTAACATCGCGGCAACTCAAGAAACGGCAGGTTCGGATCTTAGCTACT
AGAGAAAGAGGAGAAATACTAGATGCGTAAAGGCGAAGAGCTGTTCACTGGTGTCGTCCCTATTCTGGTG
GAACTGGATGGTGATGTCAACGGTCATAAGTTTTCCGTGCGTGGCGAGGGTGAAGGTGACGCAACTAATG
GTAAACTGACGCTGAAGTTCATCTGTACTACTGGTAAACTGCCGGTTCCTTGGCCGACTCTGGTAACGAC
GCTGACTTATGGTGTTCAGTGCTTTGCTCGTTATCCGGACCATATGAAGCAGCATGACTTCTTCAAGTCC
GCCATGCCGGAAGGCTATGTGCAGGAACGCACGATTTCCTTTAAGGATGACGGCACGTACAAAACGCGTG
CGGAAGTGAAATTTGAAGGCGATACCCTGGTAAACCGCATTGAGCTGAAAGGCATTGACTTTAAAGAGGA
CGGCAATATCCTGGGCCATAAGCTGGAATACAATTTTAACAGCCACAATGTTTACATCACCGCCGATAAA
CAAAAAAATGGCATTAAAGCGAATTTTAAAATTCGCCACAACGTGGAGGATGGCAGCGTGCAGCTGGCTG
ATCACTACCAGCAAAACACTCCAATCGGTGATGGTCCTGTTCTGCTGCCAGACAATCACTATCTGAGCAC
GCAAAGCGTTCTGTCTAAAGATCCGAACGAGAAACGCGATCATATGGTTCTGCTGGAGTTCGTAACCGCA
GCGGGCATCACGCATGGTATGGATGAACTGTACAAATGACCAGGCATCAAATAAAACGAAAGGCTCAGTC
GAAAGACTGGGCCTTTCGTTTTATCTGTTGTTTGTCGGTGAACGCTCTCTACTAGAGTCACACTGGCTCA
CCTTCGGGTGGGCCTTTCTGCGTTTATAGGTCTCAGCTGAGCATGAGACGGAAATCTGCTCGTCAGTGGT
GCTCACACTGACGAATCATGTACAGATCATACCGATGACTGCCTGGCGACTCACAACTAAGCAAGACAGC
CGGAACCAGCGCCGGCGAACACCACTGCATATATGGCATATCACAACAGTCCAACTAGTGCACTGCAGTA
CATAACCCCTAGGTCTTCCTGAGAGTTATCGTGTTGCATCTGCGGCTTTAAATTGATGTATCTCATCGCA
GGCACGGGCAGTACAGTGCCCTGAGCGTAGGGAAAAATGAAAAAAAGGATGTAACTTTTAACATAATTCC
AGCACGCAGCGATTGGGTATAATGAAGATTGTTAAGTTCAACAACATGTGAAATTCTTAGCTCCGCAACT
TGCTTGAATTATGAGCTCTAAGATTCAAGAAGTAAATAGGTCATATAATGGAATGATAGTAGTACTTGAT
AAAGGAACCATGTGATCTTACGTTGATATGAAAATAATTCTCTCACAGAAGTCAGTTTGTATGACTAACA
TAGAGAGTAATTGCTTTTCGGATAAAATCGCACCTAACAAAGATTACCTTTTGTAAAGCCTCCAGAACAG
CTATGAATGTTCGTTATTCTACGCACTTTCTTTCATACATCTTGATCCGCCTTTTTTGATGTAGGTTTTA
ACGCGGCAAAACATATTAATTTTTCTGATTTGGAAAAATAAAGAGTTAGTTCTGCCCCGAGCGGCCGCGA
TTATCAAAAAGGATCTTCACCTAGATCCTTTTAAATTAAAAATGAAGTTTTAAATCAATCTAAAGTATAT
ATGAGTAAACTTGGTCTGACAGTTACCAATGCTTAATCAGTGAGGCACCTATCTCAGCGATCTGTCTATT
TCGTTCATCCATAGTTGCCTGACTCCCCGTCGTGTAGATAACTACGATACGGGAGGGCTTACCATCTGGC
CCCAGTGCTGCAATGATACCGCGGGACCCACGCTCACCGGCTCCAGATTTATCAGCAATAAACCAGCCAG
CCGGAAGGGCCGAGCGCAGAAGTGGTCCTGCAACTTTATCCGCCTCCATCCAGTCTATTAATTGTTGCCG
GGAAGCTAGAGTAAGTAGTTCGCCAGTTAATAGTTTGCGCAACGTTGTTGCCATTGCTACAGGCATCGTG
GTGTCACGCTCGTCGTTTGGTATGGCTTCATTCAGCTCCGGTTCCCAACGATCAAGGCGAGTTACATGAT
CCCCCATGTTGTGCAAAAAAGCGGTTAGCTCCTTCGGTCCTCCGATCGTTGTCAGAAGTAAGTTGGCCGC
AGTGTTATCACTCATGGTTATGGCAGCACTGCATAATTCTCTTACTGTCATGCCATCCGTAAGATGCTTT
TCTGTGACTGGTGAGTACTCAACCAAGTCATTCTGAGAATAGTGTATGCGGCGACCGAGTTGCTCTTGCC
CGGCGTCAATACGGGATAATACCGCGCCACATAGCAGAACTTTAAAAGTGCTCATCATTGGAAAACGTTC
TTCGGGGCGAAAACTCTCAAGGATCTTACCGCTGTTGAGATCCAGTTCGATGTAACCCACTCGTGCACCC
AACTGATCTTCAGCATCTTTTACTTTCACCAGCGTTTCTGGGTGAGCAAAAACAGGAAGGCAAAATGCCG
CAAAAAAGGGAATAAGGGCGACACGGAAATGTTGAATACTCATACTCTTCCTTTTTCAATATTATTGAAG
CATTTATCAGGGTTATTGTCTCATGAGCGGATACATATTTGAATGTATTTAGAAAAATAAACAAATAGGG
GTTCCGCGCACATTTCCCCGAAAAGTGCCACCTGTCATGACCAAAATCCCTTAACGTGAGTTTTCGTTCC
ACTGAGCGTCAGACCCCGTAGAAAAGATCAAAGGATCTTCTTGAGATCCTTTTTTTCTGCGCGTAATCTG
CTGCTTGCAAACAAAAAAACCACCGCTACCAGCGGTGGTTTGTTTGCCGGATCAAGAGCTACCAACTCTT
TTTCCGAAGGTAACTGGCTTCAGCAGAGCGCAGATACCAAATACTGTTCTTCTAGTGTAGCCGTAGTTAG
GCCACCACTTCAAGAACTCTGTAGCACCGCCTACATACCTCGCTCTGCTAATCCTGTTACCAGTGGCTGC
TGCCAGTGGCGATAAGTCGTGTCTTACCGGGTTGGACTCAAGACGATAGTTACCGGATAAGGCGCAGCGG
TCGGGCTGAACGGGGGGTTCGTGCACACAGCCCAGCTTGGAGCGAACGACCTACACCGAACTGAGATACC
TACAGCGTGAGCTATGAGAAAGCGCCACGCTTCCCGAAGGGAGAAAGGCGGACAGGTATCCGGTAAGCGG
CAGGGTCGGAACAGGAGAGCGCACGAGGGAGCTTCCAGGGGGAAACGCCTGGTATCTTTATAGTCCTGTC
GGGTTTCGCCACCTCTGACTTGAGCGTCGATTTTTGTGATGCTCGTCAGGGGGGCGGAGCCTATGGAAAA
ACGCCAGCAACGCGGCCTTTTTACGGTTCCTGGCCTTTTGCTGGCCTTTTGCTCACATGTTCTTTCCTGC
GTTATCCCCTGATTCTGTGGATAACCGTGCGGCCGCCAATTCTAATTGTATCGAGATCACTTTTCGTGAT
CCGCTAATCAGCGACGGTCACATTAGGTTTGCCAAGTCAGGGTATGAACCATACGATCAGTTTTCGTGAA
CCTGGTACGTATATTGTGGCGTTTGTGTATATTTTCATTCTTTGACAACAATCAATACCAACCTCAAATA
GGAAAAGTAATAAGTTTGGCGTTACACCCCAAAAGACGCCAAACGGATCGAACTTACTCAATAGCAATTA
GCGAGACAAAACCTACGTTAAGACCTGTAACCGATTTATCAAAGCACTCTGCGGTTCTTTCTTGGGAATA
TTACCTGGACATTTTGTGCCCTCAAGAAACGAGGCTCTACGAGCCTGTTGGAGCCCCTCAGACATTAGCC
GCCACGAATCAAACTTTTTACGCGATTCGGCCCAAATCAGTTTCTCACAGATCATTCGTAGAGTGAAAAA
GCACATCGATTATTTGATACCCCTTTGGGTTAATTACTGTTGAGGTCTTTGCCGTAAGTTCCATCGCTG
Features (pLannotate 1.2.2; 6 found; start..end, strand, type, name):
    373..1086    +  CDS            superfolder GFP: GFP variant that folds robustly even when fused to poorly folded proteins (Pédelacq et al., 2006)
   1098..1169    +  terminator     rrnB T1 terminator: transcription terminator T1 from the E. coli rrnB gene
   1185..1212    +  terminator     T7Te terminator: phage T7 early transcription terminator
   2053..2913    -  CDS            AmpR: β-lactamase; bla; confers resistance to ampicillin, carbenicillin, and related antibiotics
   2914..3018    -  promoter       AmpR promoter: bla
   3121..3709    +  rep_origin     ori: high-copy-number ColE1/pMB1/pBR322/pUC origin of replication
