[The description below was written by a language model from this plasmid's Addgene catalogue record and pLannotate feature annotations shown in this document.]
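Description:
LT1_86_TU6of6_HOhomology is an empty backbone built in the MoClo Yeast Toolkit (YTK) framework, part of a kit for engineering Saccharomyces cerevisiae and introducing biosensors. It is designed to receive the sixth transcriptional unit (TU) in a design that combines six TUs. It also carries homology arms to the yeast HO locus, which in such designs direct chromosomal integration of the final multi-gene assembly by homologous recombination. The plasmid itself is propagated in E. coli as a high-copy vector, using a ColE1/pUC-type origin of replication and a β-lactamase gene under its native bla promoter for ampicillin selection.

There is no gene insert. Instead, the cloning position is occupied by a GFP dropout cassette, recorded as derived from an earlier toolkit plasmid. The feature table shows this as a superfolder GFP coding sequence followed by the rrnB T1 and T7Te bacterial transcription terminators. In MoClo-style Golden Gate cloning, such a cassette serves as a visual screen: colonies retaining the uncut backbone fluoresce green, while those in which the promoter, coding sequence and terminator parts have replaced the cassette are non-fluorescent.

The automated annotation covers only the bacterial elements. It does not mark the HO homology arms, the assembly connector sequences, the Type IIS restriction sites or the promoter driving GFP, and it identifies no yeast selection marker or yeast origin. Those details therefore cannot be confirmed from the record. The unannotated regions of the 4,339 nt sequence presumably hold the homology arms described in the catalogue entry.
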