Addgene plasmid #194425: LT1_86_TU6of6_HOhomology
Purpose: (Empty Backbone) TU6 backbone (for TU #6 for plasmid with 6 TUs) with HO homology arms for Saccharomyces cerevisiae
Depositing lab: Lisbeth Olsson. Depositing organization: Chalmers University of Technology. Publication: ScEnSor Kit for Saccharomyces cerevisiae Engineering and Biosensor-Driven Investigation of the Intracellular Environment. Torello Pianale L, Olsson L. ACS Synth Biol. 2023 Aug 8. doi: 10.1021/acssynbio.3c00124. PubMed 37552581.
Backbone
  Vector backbone: MoClo YTK
  Vector type: Bacterial Expression, Synthetic Biology
Growth in bacteria
  Bacterial resistance: Ampicillin, 100 μg/mL
  Growth temperature: 37°C
  Growth strain: DH5alpha
  Copy number: High Copy
Gene/Insert
  Gene/Insert name: None
  Mutation: NA
Resource information
  A portion of this plasmid was derived from a plasmid made by: GFP dropout cassette from Addgene plasmid #65154
Terms and licenses: Academic/Nonprofit Terms; Industry Terms: Not Available to Industry
How to cite: LT1_86_TU6of6_HOhomology was a gift from Lisbeth Olsson (Addgene plasmid # 194425 ; http://n2t.net/addgene:194425 ; RRID:Addgene_194425)
